>Addgene plasmid #147929 | pcDNA3.1-MS2-HA-EGFP-HsNanos2_6-22_X | addgene full sequence | sequence record 357737 | Addgene NGS Result
GACGGATCGGGAGATCTCCCGATCCCCTATGGTGCACTCTCAGTACAATCTGCTCTGATGCCGCATAGTT
AAGCCAGTATCTGCTCCCTGCTTGTGTGTTGGAGGTCGCTGAGTAGTGCGCGAGCAAAATTTAAGCTACA
ACAAGGCAAGGCTTGACCGACAATTGCATGAAGAATCTGCTTAGGGTTAGGCGTTTTGCGCTGCTTCGCG
ATGTACGGGCCAGATATACGCGTTGACATTGATTATTGACTAGTTATTAATAGTAATCAATTACGGGGTC
ATTAGTTCATAGCCCATATATGGAGTTCCGCGTTACATAACTTACGGTAAATGGCCCGCCTGGCTGACCG
CCCAACGACCCCCGCCCATTGACGTCAATAATGACGTATGTTCCCATAGTAACGCCAATAGGGACTTTCC
ATTGACGTCAATGGGTGGAGTATTTACGGTAAACTGCCCACTTGGCAGTACATCAAGTGTATCATATGCC
AAGTACGCCCCCTATTGACGTCAATGACGGTAAATGGCCCGCCTGGCATTATGCCCAGTACATGACCTTA
TGGGACTTTCCTACTTGGCAGTACATCTACGTATTAGTCATCGCTATTACCATGGTGATGCGGTTTTGGC
AGTACATCAATGGGCGTGGATAGCGGTTTGACTCACGGGGATTTCCAAGTCTCCACCCCATTGACGTCAA
TGGGAGTTTGTTTTGGCACCAAAATCAACGGGACTTTCCAAAATGTCGTAACAACTCCGCCCCATTGACG
CAAATGGGCGGTAGGCGTGTACGGTGGGAGGTCTATATAAGCAGAGCTCTCTGGCTAACTAGAGAACCCA
CTGCTTACTGGCTTATCGAAATTAATACGACTCACTATAGGGAGACCCAAGCTTGCCACCATGGCTTCTA
ACTTTACTCAGTTCGTTCTCGTCGACAATGGCGGAACTGGCGACGTGACTGTCGCCCCAAGCAACTTCGC
TAACGGGGTCGCTGAATGGATCAGCTCTAACTCGCGATCACAGGCTTACAAAGTAACCTGTAGCGTTCGT
CAGAGCTCTGCGCAGAATCGCAAATACACCATCAAAGTCGAGGTGCCTAAAGTGGCAACCCAGACTGTTG
GTGGTGAAGAGCTTCCTGTAGCCGGATGGAGATCTTACTTAAATATGGAACTAACCATTCCAATTTTCGC
CACGAATTCCGACTGCGAGCTTATTGTTAAGGCAATGCAAGGTCTCCTAAAAGATGGAAACCCGATTCCC
TCGGCCATCGCGGCCAACTCCGGCATCTACGGAGGTGGAGGTGGATCTGGTGGATCTCCTCCACATATGG
CTTACCCATACGATGTTCCAGATTACGCTCCTCCAAAGCTTGGATCCATGGTGAGCAAGGGCGAGGAGCT
GTTCACCGGGGTGGTGCCCATCCTGGTCGAGCTGGACGGCGACGTAAACGGCCACAAGTTCAGCGTGTCC
GGCGAGGGCGAGGGCGATGCCACCTACGGCAAGCTGACCCTGAAGTTCATCTGCACCACCGGCAAGCTGC
CCGTGCCCTGGCCCACCCTCGTGACCACCCTGACCTACGGCGTGCAGTGCTTCAGCCGCTACCCCGACCA
CATGAAGCAGCACGACTTCTTCAAGTCCGCCATGCCCGAAGGCTACGTCCAGGAGCGCACCATCTTCTTC
AAGGACGACGGCAACTACAAGACCCGCGCCGAGGTGAAGTTCGAGGGCGACACCCTGGTGAACCGCATCG
AGCTGAAGGGCATCGACTTCAAGGAGGACGGCAACATCCTGGGGCACAAGCTGGAGTACAACTACAACAG
CCACAACGTCTATATCATGGCCGACAAGCAGAAGAACGGCATCAAGGTGAACTTCAAGATCCGCCACAAC
ATCGAGGACGGCAGTGTGCAGCTCGCCGACCACTACCAGCAGAACACCCCCATCGGCGACGGCCCCGTGC
TGCTGCCCGACAACCACTACCTGAGCACCCAGTCCGCCCTGAGCAAAGACCCCAACGAGAAGCGCGATCA
CATGGTCCTGCTGGAGTTCGTGACCGCCGCCGGGATCACTCTCGGCATGGACGAGCTGTACAAGTCCGGA
CTCAGAGGTGGATCTGGTGGATCTCCTCCACATCTCGAGTTCGACATGTGGAAGGACTACTTCAACCTGA
GCCAGGTCGTGTGGGCCCTGTAAGCGGCCGCCTAGAGGGCCCTATTCTATAGTGTCACCTAAATGCTAGA
GCTCGCTGATCAGCCTCGACTGTGCCTTCTAGTTGCCAGCCATCTGTTGTTTGCCCCTCCCCCGTGCCTT
CCTTGACCCTGGAAGGTGCCACTCCCACTGTCCTTTCCTAATAAAATGAGGAAATTGCATCGCATTGTCT
GAGTAGGTGTCATTCTATTCTGGGGGGTGGGGTGGGGCAGGACAGCAAGGGGGAGGATTGGGAAGACAAT
AGCAGGCATGCTGGGGATGCGGTGGGCTCTATGGCTTCTGAGGCGGAAAGAACCAGCTGGGGCTCTAGGG
GGTATCCCC
[124 nt withheld, positions 2530-2653]
C
[91 nt withheld, positions 2655-2745]
A
[49 nt withheld, positions 2747-2795]
CCTTTGACGTTGGAGTCCACGTTCTTT
[37 nt withheld, positions 2823-2859]
ACCCTATCTCGGTCTATTCTTTTGATTTATAAGGGATTTTGCCGATTTCGGCCTATTGGTTAAAAAATGA
GCTGATTTAACAAAAATTTAACGCGAATTAATTCTGTGGAATGTGTGTCAGTTAGGGTGTGGAAAGTCCC
CAGGCTCCCCAGCAGGCAGAAGTATGCAAAGCATGCATCTCAATTAGTCAGCAACCAGGTGTGGAAAGTC
CCCAGGCTCCCCAGCAGGCAGAAGTATGCAAAGCATGCATCTCAATTAGTCAGCAACCATAGTCCCGCCC
CTAACTCCGCCCATCCCGCCCCTAACTCCGCCCAGTTCCGCCCATTCTCCGCCCCATGGCTGACTAATTT
TTTTTATTTATGCAGAGGCCGAGGCCGCCTCTGCCTCTGAGCTATTCCAGAAGTAGTGAGGAGGCTTTTT
TGGAGGCCTAGGCTTTTGCAAAAAGCTCCCGGGAGCTTGTATATCCATTTTCGGATCTGATCAAGAGACA
GGATGAGGATCGTTTCGCATGATTGAACAAGATGGATTGCACGCAGGTTCTCCGGCCGCTTGGGTGGAGA
GGCTATTCGGCTATGACTGGGCACAACAGACAATCGGCTGCTCTGATGCCGCCGTGTTCCGGCTGTCAGC
GCAGGGGCGCCCGGTTCTTTTTGTCAAGACCGACCTGTCCGGTGCCCTGAATGAACTGCAGGACGAGGCA
GCGCGGCTATCGTGGCTGGCCACGACGGGCGTTCCTTGCGCAGCTGTGCTCGACGTTGTCACTGAAGCGG
GAAGGGACTGGCTGCTATTGGGCGAAGTGCCGGGGCAGGATCTCCTGTCATCTCACCTTGCTCCTGCCGA
GAAAGTATCCATCATGGCTGATGCAATGCGGCGGCTGCATACGCTTGATCCGGCTACCTGCCCATTCGAC
CACCAAGCGAAACATCGCATCGAGCGAGCACGTACTCGGATGGAAGCCGGTCTTGTCGATCAGGATGATC
TGGACGAAGAGCATCAGGGGCTCGCGCCAGCCGAACTGTTCGCCAGGCTCAAGGCGCGCATGCCCGACGG
CGAGGATCTCGTCGTGACCCATGGCGATGCCTGCTTGCCGAATATCATGGTGGAAAATGGCCGCTTTTCT
GGATTCATCGACTGTGGCCGGCTGGGTGTGGCGGACCGCTATCAGGACATAGCGTTGGCTACCCGTGATA
TTGCTGAAGAGCTTGGCGGCGAATGGGCTGACCGCTTCCTCGTGCTTTACGGTATCGCCGCTCCCGATTC
GCAGCGCATCGCCTTCTATCGCCTTCTTGACGAGTTCTTCTGAGCGGGACTCTGGGGTTCGAAATGACCG
ACCAAGCGACGCCCAACCTGCCATCACGAGATTTCGATTCCACCGCCGCCTTCTATGAAAGGTTGGGCTT
CGGAATCGTTTTCCGGGACGCCGGCTGGATGATCCTCCAGCGCGGGGATCTCATGCTGGAGTTCTTCGCC
CACCCCAACTTGTTTATTGCAGCTTATAATGGTTACAAATAAAGCAATAGCATCACAAATTTCACAAATA
AAGCATTTTTTTCACTGCATTCTAGTTGTGGTTTGTCCAAACTCATCAATGTATCTTATCATGTCTGTAT
ACCGTCGACCTCTAGCTAGAGCTTGGCGTAATCATGGTCATAGCTGTTTCCTGTGTGAAATTGTTATCCG
CTCACAATTCCACACAACATACGAGCCGGAAGCATAAAGTGTAAAGCCTGGGGTGCCTAATGAGTGAGCT
AACTCACATTAATTGCGTTGCGCTCACTGCCCGCTTTCCAGTCGGGAAACCTGTCGTGCCAGCTGCATTA
ATGAATCGGCCAACGCGCGGGGAGAGGCGGTTTGCGTATTGGGCGCTCTTCCGCTTCCTCGCTCACTGAC
TCGCTGCGCTCGGTCGTTCGGCTGCGGCGAGCGGTATCAGCTCACTCAAAGGCGGTAATACGGTTATCCA
CAGAATCAGGGGATAACGCAGGAAAGAACATGTGAGCAAAAGGCCAGCAAAAGGCCAGGAACCGTAAAAA
GGCCGCGTTGCTGGCGTTTTTCCATAGGCTCCGCCCCCCTGACGAGCATCACAAAAATCGACGCTCAAGT
CAGAGGTGGCGAAACCCGACAGGACTATAAAGATACCAGGCGTTTCCCCCTGGAAGCTCCCTCGTGCGCT
CTCCTGTTCCGACCCTGCCGCTTACCGGATACCTGTCCGCCTTTCTCCCTTCGGGAAGCGTGGCGCTTTC
TCATAGCTCACGCTGTAGGTATCTCAGTTCGGTGTAGGTCGTTCGCTCCAAGCTGGGCTGTGTGCACGAA
CCCCCCGTTCAGCCCGACCGCTGCGCCTTATCCGGTAACTATCGTCTTGAGTCCAACCCGGTAAGACACG
ACTTATCGCCACTGGCAGCAGCCACTGGTAACAGGATTAGCAGAGCGAGGTATGTAGGCGGTGCTACAGA
GTTCTTGAAGTGGTGGCCTAACTACGGCTACACTAGAAGAACAGTATTTGGTATCTGCGCTCTGCTGAAG
CCAGTTACCTTCGGAAAAAGAGTTGGTAGCTCTTGATCCGGCAAACAAACCACCGCTGGTAGCGGTGGTT
TTTTTGTTTGCAAGCAGCAGATTACGCGCAGAAAAAAAGGATCTCAAGAAGATCCTTTGATCTTTTCTAC
GGGGTCTGACGCTCAGTGGAACGAAAACTCACGTTAAGGGATTTTGGTCATGAGATTATCAAAAAGGATC
TTCACCTAGATCCTTTTAAATTAAAAATGAAGTTTTAAATCAATCTAAAGTATATATGAGTAAACTTGGT
CTGACAGTTACCAATGCTTAATCAGTGAGGCACCTATCTCAGCGATCTGTCTATTTCGTTCATCCATAGT
TGCCTGACTCCCCGTCGTGTAGATAACTACGATACGGGAGGGCTTACCATCTGGCCCCAGTGCTGCAATG
ATACCGCGAGACCCACGCTCACCGGCTCCAGATTTATCAGCAATAAACCAGCCAGCCGGAAGGGCCGAGC
GCAGAAGTGGTCCTGCAACTTTATCCGCCTCCATCCAGTCTATTAATTGTTGCCGGGAAGCTAGAGTAAG
TAGTTCGCCAGTTAATAGTTTGCGCAACGTTGTTGCCATTGCTACAGGCATCGTGGTGTCACGCTCGTCG
TTTGGTATGGCTTCATTCAGCTCCGGTTCCCAACGATCAAGGCGAGTTACATGATCCCCCATGTTGTGCA
AAAAAGCGGTTAGCTCCTTCGGTCCTCCGATCGTTGTCAGAAGTAAGTTGGCCGCAGTGTTATCACTCAT
GGTTATGGCAGCACTGCATAATTCTCTTACTGTCATGCCATCCGTAAGATGCTTTTCTGTGACTGGTGAG
TACTCAACCAAGTCATTCTGAGAATAGTGTATGCGGCGACCGAGTTGCTCTTGCCCGGCGTCAATACGGG
ATAATACCGCGCCACATAGCAGAACTTTAAAAGTGCTCATCATTGGAAAACGTTCTTCGGGGCGAAAACT
CTCAAGGATCTTACCGCTGTTGAGATCCAGTTCGATGTAACCCACTCGTGCACCCAACTGATCTTCAGCA
TCTTTTACTTTCACCAGCGTTTCTGGGTGAGCAAAAACAGGAAGGCAAAATGCCGCAAAAAAGGGAATAA
GGGCGACACGGAAATGTTGAATACTCATACTCTTCCTTTTTCAATATTATTGAAGCATTTATCAGGGTTA
TTGTCTCATGAGCGGATACATATTTGAATGTATTTAGAAAAATAAACAAATAGGGGTTCCGCGCACATTT
CCCCGAAAAGTGCCACCTGACGTC
Features (pLannotate 1.2.2; 24 found; start..end, strand, type, name):
     28..80      -  misc_feature   bom (fragment): basis of mobility region from pBR322
    235..614     +  enhancer       CMV enhancer: human cytomegalovirus immediate early enhancer
    615..818     +  promoter       CMV promoter: human cytomegalovirus (CMV) immediate early promoter
    814..847     +  LTR            5' LTR (truncated) (fragment): truncated 5' long terminal repeat (LTR) from HIV-1
    863..881     +  promoter       T7 promoter: promoter for bacteriophage T7 RNA polymerase
    904..1290    +  CDS            MS2: bacteriophage MS2 coat protein binds to a specific stem-loop structure in the viral RNA (Peabody, 1993)
   1333..1359    +  CDS            3xHA (fragment): three tandem HA epitope tags
   1378..2094    +  CDS            EGFP: EGFP is a basic (constitutively fluorescent) green fluorescent protein published in 1996, derived from Aequorea victoria. It is reported to be a rapidly-maturing weak dimer with moderate acid sensitivity.
   2125..2190    +  CDS            NANOS2 (fragment): NANO2_HUMAN - Also known as NOS2. Experimental evidence at protein level: Swiss-Prot protein existence level 1. Plays a key role in the sexual differentiation of germ cells by promoting the male fate but suppressing the female fate. Represses the female fate pathways by suppressing meiosis, which in turn results in the promotion of the male fate. Maintains the suppression of meiosis by preventing STRA8 expression, which is required for premeiotic DNA replication, after CYP26B1 is decreased. Regulates the localization of the CCR4-NOT deadenylation complex to P-bodies and plays a role in recruit
   2216..2234    -  promoter       SP6 promoter: promoter for bacteriophage SP6 RNA polymerase
   2260..2484    +  polyA_signal   bGH poly(A) signal: bovine growth hormone polyadenylation signal
   2488..2509    +  promoter       SV40 promoter (fragment): SV40 enhancer and early promoter
   2530..2958    +  rep_origin     f1 ori (sequence partly withheld): f1 bacteriophage origin of replication; arrow indicates direction of (+) strand synthesis
   2972..3301    +  promoter       SV40 promoter: SV40 enhancer and early promoter
   3368..4159    +  CDS            neo: KKA2_KLEPN - Also known as kan, nptII. Experimental evidence at protein level: Swiss-Prot protein existence level 1. Resistance to kanamycin, neomycin, paromomycin, ribostamycin, butirosin and gentamicin B. From Klebsiella pneumoniae.
   4183..4341    +  CDS            ble (fragment): BLE_KLEPN - Experimental evidence at protein level: Swiss-Prot protein existence level 1. Binding protein with a strong affinity to the bleomycin family of antibiotics. Binds to CL990; an antimitotic-antibiotic compound. From Klebsiella pneumoniae.
   4336..4457    +  polyA_signal   SV40 poly(A) signal: SV40 polyadenylation signal
   4530..4546    -  protein_bind   lac operator: The lac repressor binds to the lac operator to inhibit transcription in E. coli. This inhibition can be relieved by adding lactose or isopropyl-β-D-thiogalactopyranoside (IPTG). lac repressor encoded by lacI
   4554..4584    -  promoter       lac promoter: promoter for the E. coli lac operon
   4599..4620    -  protein_bind   CAP binding site: CAP binding activates transcription in the presence of cAMP. E. coli catabolite activator protein
   4633..4725    -  CDS            lacI (fragment): lac repressor; lacI; The lac repressor binds to the lac operator to inhibit transcription in E. coli. This inhibition can be relieved by adding lactose or isopropyl-β-D-thiogalactopyranoside (IPTG).
   4908..5496    -  rep_origin     ori: high-copy-number ColE1/pMB1/pBR322/pUC origin of replication
   5667..6527    -  CDS            AmpR: β-lactamase; bla; confers resistance to ampicillin, carbenicillin, and related antibiotics
   6528..6632    -  promoter       AmpR promoter: bla
