[The description below was written by a language model from this plasmid's Addgene catalogue record and pLannotate feature annotations shown in this document.]
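Description:
pcDNA3.1-MS2-HA-EGFP-HsNanos2_6-22_X is a mammalian expression plasmid of about 6.7 kb. The catalogue lists its backbone as unknown, but the name and feature layout are consistent with a pcDNA3.1-type vector. It is maintained in E. coli through a high-copy ColE1/pUC-type origin and selected with ampicillin via the β-lactamase gene. An f1 origin is also present. For mammalian cells, an SV40 early promoter drives a neomycin phosphotransferase gene followed by an SV40 polyadenylation signal, which would allow G418 selection of stable transfectants. Small annotated fragments, such as the HIV-1 LTR, ble, lacI and bom hits, appear to be short residual or incidental matches rather than functional units.

The payload is a single fusion open reading frame transcribed from the CMV immediate early enhancer and promoter and terminated by the bovine growth hormone polyadenylation signal. In order, it encodes the bacteriophage MS2 coat protein, an HA epitope (annotated as a short fragment of a 3xHA tag), EGFP, and a short segment of human NANOS2 that the name gives as residues 6–22. The depositor notes that this segment was made as synthetic DNA and codon-optimised for human cells. T7 and SP6 promoters flank the cassette.

The MS2 coat protein binds a specific RNA stem-loop, so this design suits tethering assays in which the fusion is recruited to a reporter mRNA carrying MS2 binding sites. HA and EGFP allow detection, and EGFP also gives the very short peptide a stable carrier. The associated study concerns Nanos-mediated recruitment of the CCR4-NOT complex and translational repression. The construct is therefore plausibly used to test whether this N-terminal NANOS2 fragment is sufficient for repression, although the record states its purpose only as mammalian expression.
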