Addgene plasmid #147929: pcDNA3.1-MS2-HA-EGFP-HsNanos2_6-22_X
Purpose: Mammalian Expression of HsNanos2_6-22
Depositing lab: Elisa Izaurralde. Depositing organization: Max Planck Institute for Developmental Biology. Publication: Structural basis for the Nanos-mediated recruitment of the CCR4-NOT complex and translational repression. Bhandari D, Raisch T, Weichenrieder O, Jonas S, Izaurralde E. Genes Dev. 2014 Apr 15;28(8):888-901. doi: 10.1101/gad.237289.113. PubMed 24736845.
Backbone
  Vector backbone: Unknown
  Vector type: Mammalian Expression
Growth in bacteria
  Bacterial resistance: Ampicillin, 100 μg/mL
  Growth temperature: 37°C
  Growth strain: DH5alpha
  Copy number: High Copy
Gene/Insert
  Gene/Insert name: HsNanos2_6-22
  Species: H. sapiens (human)
  Entrez Gene: NANOS2 (a.k.a. NOS2)
  Cloning method: Unknown
Terms and licenses: Academic/Nonprofit Terms; Industry Terms: Not Available to Industry
Depositor comments: synthesized DNA from GeneArt. Codon optimized for Expression in human cells. Plasmids from this collection were made available to the research community and donated after the lab closed. Please note that the sequence provided by the depositing laboratory may be theoretical/predicted or based on Sanger sequencing results. There may be discrepancies between sequencing results obtained by Addgene and the depositor sequence. If an Addgene verified sequence is not available, please contact before placing your order to request that our lab fully sequence the plasmid.
How to cite: pcDNA3.1-MS2-HA-EGFP-HsNanos2_6-22_X was a gift from Elisa Izaurralde (Addgene plasmid # 147929 ; http://n2t.net/addgene:147929 ; RRID:Addgene_147929)
